>Addgene plasmid #147227 | pAc5.1B-EGFP-CeAIN1_1-504_P | depositor full sequence | sequence record 289674 | Full Sequence
CTTCAAGGAATTAATTCTATATTCTAAAAACACAAATGATACTTCTAAAAAAAATCATGAATGGCATCAA
CTCTGAATCAAATCTTTGCAGATGCACCTACTTCTCATTTCCACTGTCACATCATTTTTCCAGATCTCGC
TGCCTGTTATGTGGCCCACAAACCAAGACACGTTTTATGGCCATTAAAGCTGGCTGATCGTCGCCAAACA
CCAAATACATATCAATATGTACATTCGAGAAAGAAGCGATCAAAGAAGCGTCTTCGGGCGAGTAGGAGAA
TGCGGAGGAGAAGGAGAACGAGCTGATCTAGTATCTCTCCACAATCCAATGCCAACTGACCAACTGGCCA
TATTCGGAGCAATTTGAAGCCAATTTCCATCGCCTGGCGATCGCTCCATTCTTGGCTATATGTTTTTCAC
CGTTCCCGGGGCCATTTTCAAAGACTCGTCGGTAAGATAAGATTGTGTCACTCGCTGTCTCTCTTCATTT
GTCGAAGAATGCTGAGGAATTTCGCGATGACGTCGGCGAGTATTTTGAAGAATGAGAATAATTTGTATTT
ATACGAAAATCAGTTAGTGGAATTTTCTACAAAAACATGTTATCTATAGATAATTTTGTTGCAAAATATG
TTGACTATGACAAAGATTGTATGTATATACCTTTAATGTATTCTCATTTTCTTATGTATTTATAATGGCA
ATGATGATACTGATGATATTTTAAGATGATGCCAGACCACAGGCTGATTTCTGCGTCTTTTGCCGAACGC
AGTGCATGTGCGGTTGTTGTTTTTTGGAATAGTTTCAATTTTCGGACTGTCCGCTTTGATTTCAGTTTCT
TGGCTTATTCAAAAAGCAAAGTAAAGCCAAAAAAGCGAGATGGCAATACCAAATGCGGCAAAACGGTAGT
GGAAGGAAAGGGGTGCGGGGCAGCGGAAGGAAGGGTGGGGCGGGGCGTGGCGGGGTCTGTGGCTGGGCGC
GACGTCACCGACGTTGGAGCCACTCCTTTGACCATGTGTGCGTGTGTGTATTATTCGTGTCTCGCCACTC
GCCGGTTGTTTTTTTCTTTTTATCTCGCTCTCTCTAGCGCCATCTCGTACGCATGCTCAACGCACCGCAT
GTTGCCGTGTCCTTTATGCGTCATTTTGGCTCGAAATAGGCAATTATTTAAACAAAGATTAGTCAACGAA
AACGCTAAAATAAATAAGTCTACAATATGGTTACTTATTGCCATGTGTGTGCAGCCAACGATAGCAACAA
AAGCAACAACACAGTGGCTTTCCCTCTTTCACTTTTTGTTTGCAAGCGCGTGCGAGCAAGACGGCACGAC
CGGCAAACGCAATTACGCTGACAAAGAGCAGACGAAGTTTTGGCCGAAAAACATCAAGGCGCCTGATACG
AATGCATTTGCAATAACAATTGCGATATTTAATATTGTTTATGAAGCTGTTTGACTTCAAAACACACAAA
AAAAAAAATAAAACAAATTATTTGAAAGAGAATTAGGAATCGGACAGCTTATCGTTACGGGCTAACAGCA
CACCGAGACGAAATAGCTTACCTGACGTCACAGCCTCTGGAAGAACTGCCGCCAAGCAGAGAGAGAGAGA
AAAAGAGGGAGAGCAGCTTAGACCGCATGTGCTTGTGTGTGAGGCGTCTCTCTCTTCGTCTCCTGTTTGC
GCAAACGCATAGACTGCACTGAGAAAATCGATTACCTATTTTTTATGAATGAATATTTGCACTATTACTA
TTCAAAACTATTAAGATAGCAATCACATTCAATAGCCAAATACTATACCACCTGAGCGATGCAACGAAAT
GATCAATTTGAGCAAAAATGCTGCATATTTAGGACGGCATCATTATAGAAATGCTTCTTGCTGTGTACTT
TTCTCTCGTCTGGCAGCTGTTTCGCCGTTATTGTTAAAACCGGCTTAAGTTAGGTGTGTTTTCTACGACT
AGTGATGCCCCTACTAGAAGATGTGTGTTGCACAAATGTCCCTGAATAACCAATTTGAAGTGCAGATAGC
AGTAAACGTAAGCTAATATGAATATTATTTAACTGTAATGTTTTAATATCGCTGGACATTACTAATAAAC
CCACTATAAACACATGTACATATGTATGTTTTGGCATACAATGAGTAGTTGGGGAAAAAATGTGTAAAAG
CACCGTGACCATCACAGCATAAAGATAACCAGCTGAAGTATCGAATATGAGTAACCCCCAAATTGAATCA
CATGCCGCAACTGATAGGACCCATGGAAGTACACTCTTCATGGCGATATACAAGACACACACAAGCACGA
ACACCCAGTTGCGGAGGAAATTCTCCGTAAATGAAAACCCAATCGGCGAACAATTCATACCCATATATGG
TAAAAGTTTTGAACGCGACTTGAGAGCGGAGAGCATTGCGGCTGATAAGGTTTTAGCGCTAAGCGGGCTT
TATAAAACGGGCTGCGGGACCAGTTTTCATATCACTACCGTTTGAGTTCTTGTGCTGTGTGGATACTCCT
CCCGACACAAAGCCGCTCCATCAGCCAGCAGTCGTCTAATCCAGAGACCCCGGATCGGGGTACCAACATG
GTGAGCAAGGGCGAGGAGCTGTTCACCGGGGTGGTGCCCATCCTGGTCGAGCTGGACGGCGACGTAAACG
GCCACAAGTTCAGCGTGTCCGGCGAGGGCGAGGGCGATGCCACCTACGGCAAGCTGACCCTGAAGTTCAT
CTGCACCACCGGCAAGCTGCCCGTGCCCTGGCCCACCCTCGTGACCACCCTGACCTACGGCGTGCAGTGC
TTCAGCCGCTACCCCGACCACATGAAGCAGCACGACTTCTTCAAGTCCGCCATGCCCGAAGGCTACGTCC
AGGAGCGCACCATCTTCTTCAAGGACGACGGCAACTACAAGACCCGCGCCGAGGTGAAGTTCGAGGGCGA
CACCCTGGTGAACCGCATCGAGCTGAAGGGCATCGACTTCAAGGAGGACGGCAACATCCTGGGGCACAAG
CTGGAGTACAACTACAACAGCCACAACGTCTATATCATGGCCGACAAGCAGAAGAACGGCATCAAGGTGA
ACTTCAAGATCCGCCACAACATCGAGGACGGCAGCGTGCAGCTCGCCGACCACTACCAGCAGAACACCCC
CATCGGCGACGGCCCCGTGCTGCTGCCCGACAACCACTACCTGAGCACCCAGTCCGCCCTGAGCAAAGAC
CCCAACGAGAAGCGCGATCACATGGTCCTGCTGGAGTTCGTGACCGCCGCCGGGATCACTCTCGGCATGG
ACGAGCTGTACAAGCCAAGCTTGAATTCAATGGAGAGTCTCGCAAAAAACTTCAACAACATTTCAATAGA
CGACGCAGCGTGGCATCCTAACGACCAACAGCCTGTATGGGGAAACAACGGTCTCCAGCAGCAACGTGTC
TGGGCTCCGCCGGTACCGCAGCCACAGTTCCCAAACAGATCGCCATGGCAACAGGAATCGAACGATATCG
AGCCAAATGTCAACGAAGCCCTTGTTGGACTCAGTGGCACAGGCTCATCAAGTCAAAGCCAATGGGGTGG
CATTCAGAATACAGATTATGAGAAACAGATATGGGGTGATCCACCATTGAGCGATGTGCAGTATCCACTT
CAACCACATGCCTCGTTCGGTGAATTGAATAGTCTTGGAGGTCAATCTGCGCCTTGGTCCATAGGGTCTC
AGCCAGCGCACCCGGTTTGGAGTAACGGAGGAATGGGAAAAGAATCTGATGACTTTTGGAAACAGCAACA
GCCTCAACAGCATCAGCAATACCCGATGCCATTGCTGCAGGGAGCCTGGAATACAGGCATGAGACATGGA
CCACCAGGACAAGGACAACGTAGTGGGCCAATGATGCAGCAGCAGCAAGACTACCAAGGGGGATGGGGTG
GCCCGAATAACATGGGTGGCAACAAGCAGATGAACCGTCCATGGGGGCAGGACAGCAATCGTGGAATGTC
AGGCATGCCGCCCCGAAACGGTCGTCCAAACCACAACCAGGGACGGTACTCTGGCAATATGGGTGGCGGT
GTTGACGTTTCAGTTCCACCACCGATGGATATGCACATGGGAGGTGGTATGGGTGGAATGAGAAATATGG
GTGTTGCTCCGAATAGTGGACACGGATCATGGAAGAATAACAATGCTGGTGGAGGTCAAGGAGGCCACGG
CGGTCAAAGAAACTACAACAACCGTGGTGGAATGGGACACAGTGGAAGCCAGAGTGGCGGAGGATCCAAT
ATGTGGAACAGCACCGGAAACAATGGAAGTGGTGGAAGCATGCAGCAGTTCATGGGAGGAGACCAGCAGT
ACAACAATCCATTCCCAATCGGCGGAGCTGCTGATGATCTCACACTGACTGTTTGGCATGATCCAAACGG
AGAACTCAAGAAATGGCAGAGAGATACTGGAGTGTCCTATTGGGGAGACCCGGAGAAGCAAACTGACCGT
ACCATTAGCTTGTGGATTGTTGGCGAAGGTGCCGATGAGGATTTGGAAACTGCATTGAACCGATGTCCAG
TACCACAGAAAAAGGGAGAGGACAATCAACGTTTCCCATTCCCAGTACCAGCGAAACGGCCAATTGTTGT
GACCGGATGGGGAGAGCTTCCAGAAAATGATCCAAACAATCCGTCCAAGAGCGAGTCGACGATATTCGAC
GAGAACAACAGATGGAACGACTTGACAACTGAGCAAAATCCATGGTATCTTCCGAATCAGCACACTTCAA
CATTCTCCAGTGACAACACCACTGGATCGTGGGTGCAGGGAGGAACAATTCCACTCAATGAGCCCGGAAC
CTAGCTCGAGTCTAGAGGGCCCGCGGTTCGAAGGTAAGCCTATCCCTAACCCTCTCCTCGGTCTCGATTC
TACGCGTACCGGTCATCATCACCATCACCATTGAGTTTAAACCCGCTGATCAGCCTCGACTGTGCCTTCT
AAGGCCTGAGCTCGCTGATCAGCCTCGATCGAGGATCCAGACATGATAAGATACATTGATGAGTTTGGAC
AAACCACAACTAGAATGCAGTGAAAAAAATGCTTTATTTGTGAAATTTGTGATGCTATTGCTTTATTTGT
AACCATTATAAGCTGCAATAAACAAGTTAACAACAACAATTGCATTCATTTTATGTTTCAGGTTCAGGGG
GAGGTGTGGGAGGTTTTTTAAAGCAAGTAAAACCTCTACAAATGTGGTATGGCTGATTATGATCAGTCGA
CCGATGCCCTTGAGAGCCTTCAACCCAGTCAGCTCCTTCCGGTGGGCGCGGGGCATGACTATCGTCGCCG
CACTTATGACTGTCTTCTTTATCATGCAACTCGTAGGACAGGTGCCGGCAGCGCTCTGGGTCATTTTCGG
CGAGGACCGCTTTCGCTGGAGCGCGACGATGATCGGCCTGTCGCTTGCGGTATTCGGAATCTTGCACGCC
CTCGCTCAAGCCTTCGTCACTGGTCCCGCCACCAAACGTTTCGGCGAGAAGCAGGCCATTATCGCCGGCA
TGGCGGCCGACGCGCTGGGCTACGTCTTGCTGGCGTTCGCGACGCGAGGCTGGATGGCCTTCCCCATTAT
GATTCTTCTCGCTTCCGGCGGCATCGGGATGCCCGCGTTGCAGGCCATGCTGTCCAGGCAGGTAGATGAC
GACCATCAGGGACAGCTTCAAGGATCGCTCGCGGCTCTTACCAGCCAGCAAAAGGCCAGGAACCGTAAAA
AGGCCGCGTTGCTGGCGTTTTTCCATAGGCTCCGCCCCCCTGACGAGCATCACAAAAATCGACGCTCAAG
TCAGAGGTGGCGAAACCCGACAGGACTATAAAGATACCAGGCGTTTCCCCCTGGAAGCTCCCTCGTGCGC
TCTCCTGTTCCGACCCTGCCGCTTACCGGATACCTGTCCGCCTTTCTCCCTTCGGGAAGCGTGGCGCTTT
CTCAATGCTCACGCTGTAGGTATCTCAGTTCGGTGTAGGTCGTTCGCTCCAAGCTGGGCTGTGTGCACGA
ACCCCCCGTTCAGCCCGACCGCTGCGCCTTATCCGGTAACTATCGTCTTGAGTCCAACCCGGTAAGACAC
GACTTATCGCCACTGGCAGCAGCCACTGGTAACAGGATTAGCAGAGCGAGGTATGTAGGCGGTGCTACAG
AGTTCTTGAAGTGGTGGCCTAACTACGGCTACACTAGAAGGACAGTATTTGGTATCTGCGCTCTGCTGAA
GCCAGTTACCTTCGGAAAAAGAGTTGGTAGCTCTTGATCCGGCAAACAAACCACCGCTGGTAGCGGTGGT
TTTTTTGTTTGCAAGCAGCAGATTACGCGCAGAAAAAAAGGATCTCAAGAAGATCCTTTGATCTTTTCTA
CGGGGTCTGACGCTCAGTGGAACGAAAACTCACGTTAAGGGATTTTGGTCATGAGATTATCAAAAAGGAT
CTTCACCTAGATCCTTTTAAATTAAAAATGAAGTTTTAAATCAATCTAAAGTATATATGAGTAAACTTGG
TCTGACAGTTACCAATGCTTAATCAGTGAGGCACCTATCTCAGCGATCTGTCTATTTCGTTCATCCATAG
TTGCCTGACTCCCCGTCGTGTAGATAACTACGATACGGGAGGGCTTACCATCTGGCCCCAGTGCTGCAAT
GATACCGCGAGACCCACGCTCACCGGCTCCAGATTTATCAGCAATAAACCAGCCAGCCGGAAGGGCCGAG
CGCAGAAGTGGTCCTGCAACTTTATCCGCCTCCATCCAGTCTATTAATTGTTGCCGGGAAGCTAGAGTAA
GTAGTTCGCCAGTTAATAGTTTGCGCAACGTTGTTGCCATTGCTGCAGGCATCGTGGTGTCACGCTCGTC
GTTTGGTATGGCTTCATTCAGCTCCGGTTCCCAACGATCAAGGCGAGTTACATGATCCCCCATGTTGTGC
AAAAAAGCGGTTAGCTCCTTCGGTCCTCCGATCGTTGTCAGAAGTAAGTTGGCCGCAGTGTTATCACTCA
TGGTTATGGCAGCACTGCATAATTCTCTTACTGTCATGCCATCCGTAAGATGCTTTTCTGTGACTGGTGA
GTACTCAACCAAGTCATTCTGAGAATAGTGTATGCGGCGACCGAGTTGCTCTTGCCCGGCGTCAACACGG
GATAATACCGCGCCACATAGCAGAACTTTAAAAGTGCTCATCATTGGAAAACGTTCTTCGGGGCGAAAAC
TCTCAAGGATCTTACCGCTGTTGAGATCCAGTTCGATGTAACCCACTCGTGCACCCAACTGATCTTCAGC
ATCTTTTACTTTCACCAGCGTTTCTGGGTGAGCAAAAACAGGAAGGCAAAATGCCGCAAAAAAGGGAATA
AGGGCGACACGGAAATGTTGAATACTCATACTCTTCCTTTTTCAATATTATTGAAGCATTTATCAGGGTT
ATTGTCTCATGAGCGGATACATATTTGAATGTATTTAGAAAAATAAACAAATAGGGGTTCCGCGCACATT
TCCCCGAAAAGTGCCACCTGACGTCTAAGAAACCATTATTATCATGACATTAACCTATAAAAATAGGCGT
ATCACGAGGCCCTTTCGT
Features (pLannotate 1.2.2; 9 found; start..end, strand, type, name):
     56..2568    +  promoter       Ac5 promoter: Drosophila melanogaster actin 5C promoter
   2588..3304    +  CDS            EGFP: EGFP is a basic (constitutively fluorescent) green fluorescent protein published in 1996, derived from Aequorea victoria. It is reported to be a rapidly-maturing weak dimer with moderate acid sensitivity.
   4863..4904    +  CDS            V5 tag: epitope tag from simian virus 5
   5004..5138    -  polyA_signal   SV40 poly(A) signal: SV40 polyadenylation signal
   5161..5245    -  CDS            large T antigen (fragment): large T antigen from SV40 (simian virus 40)
   5246..5716    +  CDS            TcR (fragment): tetracycline efflux protein; tet; confers resistance to tetracycline
   5760..6348    -  rep_origin     ori: high-copy-number ColE1/pMB1/pBR322/pUC origin of replication
   6519..7379    -  CDS            AmpR: β-lactamase; bla; confers resistance to ampicillin, carbenicillin, and related antibiotics
   7380..7484    -  promoter       AmpR promoter: bla
