[The description below was written by a language model from this plasmid's Addgene catalogue record and pLannotate feature annotations shown in this document.]
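Description:
pAc5.1B-EGFP-CeAIN1_1-504_P is a 7,578 nt insect expression plasmid. The catalogue lists the backbone as unknown, although the construct name and annotated parts point to a pAc5.1-style vector. It is designed to produce an N-terminal portion of the Caenorhabditis elegans GW182-family protein AIN-1 (residues 1–504, as the name indicates) fused to EGFP. In bacteria it is maintained through a ColE1/pUC-type origin and selected with ampicillin via the β-lactamase gene and its own promoter. The repository entry lists it as low copy, even though the annotated origin is of the type usually described as high copy. Short fragments annotated as SV40 large T antigen and a tetracycline resistance gene are backbone remnants, not functional genes.

Expression is driven by the Drosophila melanogaster actin 5C promoter, a strong constitutive promoter commonly used in Drosophila cultured cells. EGFP sits immediately downstream. The unannotated stretch of roughly 1.5 kb between EGFP and the vector's V5 epitope sequence matches the expected size and position of the ain-1 fragment, which the depositor notes was taken from an NCBI reference transcript. This would give an N-terminally EGFP-tagged protein. The record does not show whether the insert reads through into the V5 tag or ends at its own stop codon. An SV40 polyadenylation signal follows the cassette.

The associated publication concerns AIN-1 interactions with PAB-1 and with subunits of the PAN2-PAN3 and CCR4-NOT deadenylase complexes. This truncation is therefore probably meant for mapping which regions of AIN-1 mediate such interactions, with EGFP serving as a handle for detection, localisation or pull-down. The depositor sequence may be theoretical rather than fully verified.
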