Addgene plasmid #147227: pAc5.1B-EGFP-CeAIN1_1-504_P
Purpose: Insect Expression of CeAIN1_1-504
Depositing lab: Elisa Izaurralde. Depositing organization: Max Planck Institute for Developmental Biology. Publication: The Caenorhabditis elegans GW182 protein AIN-1 interacts with PAB-1 and subunits of the PAN2-PAN3 and CCR4-NOT deadenylase complexes. Kuzuoglu-Ozturk D, Huntzinger E, Schmidt S, Izaurralde E. Nucleic Acids Res. 2012 Jul;40(12):5651-65. doi: 10.1093/nar/gks218. Epub 2012 Mar 7. PubMed 22402495.
Backbone
  Vector backbone: Unknown
  Vector type: Insect Expression
Growth in bacteria
  Bacterial resistance: Ampicillin, 100 μg/mL
  Growth temperature: 37°C
  Growth strain: DH5alpha
  Copy number: Low Copy
Gene/Insert
  Gene/Insert name: CeAIN1_1-504
  Species: C. elegans (nematode)
  Entrez Gene: ain-1
  Cloning method: Unknown
Terms and licenses: Academic/Nonprofit Terms; Industry Terms: Not Available to Industry
Depositor comments: ORF extracted from NCBI:NM_078286.4 Plasmids from this collection were made available to the research community and donated after the lab closed. Please note that the sequence provided by the depositing laboratory may be theoretical/predicted or based on Sanger sequencing results. There may be discrepancies between sequencing results obtained by Addgene and the depositor sequence. If an Addgene verified sequence is not available, please contact before placing your order to request that our lab fully sequence the plasmid.
How to cite: pAc5.1B-EGFP-CeAIN1_1-504_P was a gift from Elisa Izaurralde (Addgene plasmid # 147227 ; http://n2t.net/addgene:147227 ; RRID:Addgene_147227)
